Addgene plasmid #26330: pcDNA3.2/V5 mmu-mir-153
Depositing lab: David Bartel. Depositing organization: Whitehead Institute for Biomedical Research. Publication: Mammalian microRNAs: experimental evaluation of novel and previously annotated genes. Chiang HR, Schoenfeld LW, Ruby JG, Auyeung VC, Spies N, Baek D, Johnston WK, Russ C, Luo S, Babiarz JE, Blelloch R, Schroth GP, Nusbaum C, Bartel DP. Genes Dev. 2010 May 15. 24(10):992-1009. 10.1101/gad.1884710 PubMed 20413612.
Backbone
  Vector backbone: pcDNA3.2/V5-DEST
  Backbone manufacturer: Invitrogen
  Backbone size w/o insert (bp): 7711
  Vector type: Mammalian Expression
  Selectable markers: Neomycin (select with G418)
Growth in bacteria
  Bacterial resistance: Ampicillin, 100 μg/mL
  Growth temperature: 37°C
  Growth strain: DH5alpha
  Copy number: Unknown
Gene/Insert
  Gene/Insert name: mmu-mir-153 (alt names: mir 153; mir-153)
  Species: M. musculus (mouse)
  Insert size (bp): 302
  Entrez Gene: Mir153 (a.k.a. Mirn153, mir-153, mmu-mir-153)
  Cloning method: Gateway Cloning
  Sequencing primers: 5′ CMV-F; 3′ V5 reverse (5′-ACCGAGGAGAGGGTTAGGGAT-3′ )
Terms and licenses: Academic/Nonprofit Terms; Industry Terms: Not Available to Industry
Depositor comments: pre-miRNA hairpins and the surrounding regions were amplified from mouse BL6 genomic DNA using Pfu Polymerase and primers with Gateway (Invitrogen)- compatible ends designed to anneal about 100 nt upstream of and downstream from the miRNA hairpins. PCR products were inserted into Gateway vector pDONR221 and subsequently into pcDNA3.2/V5-DEST.
How to cite: pcDNA3.2/V5 mmu-mir-153 was a gift from David Bartel (Addgene plasmid # 26330 ; http://n2t.net/addgene:26330 ; RRID:Addgene_26330)
