[The description below was written by a language model from this plasmid's Addgene catalogue record.]
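Description:
pcDNA3.2/V5 mmu-mir-153 is a mammalian expression plasmid for overexpressing the mouse microRNA mir-153 from its native genomic context. It is built on the commercial Gateway destination vector pcDNA3.2/V5-DEST (about 7.7 kb before recombination). It is propagated in standard E. coli cloning strains under ampicillin selection and carries a neomycin resistance marker that allows G418 selection of transfected mammalian cells. The record gives no feature table, so the backbone elements are not itemised. The use of a CMV forward sequencing primer fits the CMV promoter that drives expression in this vector family, and the V5 reverse primer reflects the V5 epitope coding region located downstream of the recombination site.

The insert is a 302 bp fragment of mouse genomic DNA containing the mir-153 precursor hairpin plus flanking sequence. According to the depositor's comments, the hairpin and its surroundings were amplified from BL6 genomic DNA with primers designed to anneal roughly 100 nt upstream and downstream of the hairpin. The product was recombined into the entry vector pDONR221 and then transferred into the destination vector. Retaining the flanks gives a primary-miRNA-like transcript that the cell's own miRNA processing machinery (Drosha, then Dicer) can recognise and cleave into the mature miRNA. Because the payload is a non-coding RNA, the backbone's V5 tag has no functional role here.

The associated publication concerns the experimental evaluation of novel and previously annotated mammalian microRNA genes. This suggests the construct was used to express a candidate hairpin in cultured cells and test whether it is processed as a genuine miRNA. It could equally serve for general mir-153 overexpression studies.
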