>Addgene plasmid #26330 | pcDNA3.2/V5 mmu-mir-153 | depositor partial sequence | sequence record 12414 | Author sequence
CTCTTTCCCTCCCTCCCTCTTCTCCTCTCTGCACCTCTTGCTGTGTTCCATGCATCCACTAACGCTGCTC
ACTGTCAAACCGACAAACCCTTACTTTGCCAGCTACTTAGCGGTGGCCGGTGTCATTTTTGTGACGTTGC
AGCTAGTAATATGAGCCCAGTTGCATAGTCACAAAAGTGATCATTGGAAACTGTGACTGCAGCAGGGACA
TGGGGGCCCCTCTCTGAGCCTCTAACGACCTCACCTGACTTTGCTTGCTGTTCGTTTGCATGGCGACTCA
CTCAGTGACCAAAGGGTTGGTT
