>Addgene plasmid #26330 | pcDNA3.2/V5 mmu-mir-153 | addgene partial sequence | sequence record 32482 | 26330 with CMV-F
TACTAGAAGAACCCACTGCTTACTGGCTTATCGAAATTAATACGACTCACTATAGGGAGACCCAAGCTGG
CTAGTTAAGCTATCAACAAGTTTGTACAAAAAAGCAGGCTCTCTTTCCCTCCCTCCCTCTTCTCCTCTCT
GCACCTCTTGCTGTGTTCCATGCATCCACTAACGCTGCTCACTGTCAAACCGACAAACCCTTACTTTGCC
AGCTACTTAGCGGTGGCCGGTGTCATTTTTGTGACGTTGCAGCTAGTAATATGAGCCCAGTTGCATAGTC
ACAAAAGTGATCATTGGAAACTGTGACTGCAGCAGGGACATGGGGGCCCCTCTCTGAGCCTCTAACGACC
TCACCTGACTTTGCTTGCTGTTCGTTTGCATGGCGACTCACTCAGTGACCAAAGGGTTGGTTACCCAGCT
TTCTTGTACAAAGTGGTTGATCTAGAGGGCCCGCGGTTCGAAGGTAAGCCTATCCCTAACCCTCTCCTCG
GTCTCGATTCTACGCGTACCGGTTAGTAATGAGTTTAAACGGGGGAGGCTAACTGAAACACGGAAGGAGA
CAATACCGGAAGGAACCCGCGCTATGACGGCAATAAAAAGACAGAATAAAACGCACGGGTGTTGGGTCGT
TTGTTCATAAACGCGGGGTTCGGTCCCAGGGCTGGCACTCTGTCGATACCCCACCGAGACCCCATTGGGG
CCAATACGCCCGCGTTTCTTCCTTTTCCCCACCCCACCCCCCAAGTTCGGGTGAAGGCCCAGGGCTCGCA
GCCAACGTCGGGGCGGCAGGCCCTGCCATAGCAGATCTGCGCAGCTGGGGCTCTAGGGGGTATCCCC
[67 nt withheld, positions 838-904]
GG
